Addgene plasmid #27468: pRS303 Gal TDP-43 YFP
Depositing lab: Aaron Gitler. Depositing organization: University of Pennsylvania. Publication: A yeast TDP-43 proteinopathy model: Exploring the molecular determinants of TDP-43 aggregation and cellular toxicity. Johnson BS, McCaffery JM, Lindquist S, Gitler AD. Proc Natl Acad Sci U S A. 2008 Apr 29. 105(17):6439-44. 10.1073/pnas.0802082105 PubMed 18434538.
Backbone
  Vector backbone: pRS303 Gal
  Vector type: Yeast Expression
Growth in bacteria
  Bacterial resistance: Ampicillin, 100 μg/mL
  Growth temperature: 37°C
  Growth strain: DH5alpha
  Copy number: Unknown
Gene/Insert
  Gene/Insert name: TDP-43 (alt name: TDP43)
  Species: H. sapiens (human)
  Mutation: D23A mutation in TDP-43 sequence
  Entrez Gene: TARDBP (a.k.a. ALS10, TDP-43)
  Tag / fusion protein: YFP (C terminal on insert)
  Cloning method: Restriction Enzyme
  Sequencing primers: 5′ M13-Fwd; 3′ M13-Rev
Terms and licenses: Academic/Nonprofit Terms; Industry Terms: Not Available to Industry
How to cite: pRS303 Gal TDP-43 YFP was a gift from Aaron Gitler (Addgene plasmid # 27468 ; http://n2t.net/addgene:27468 ; RRID:Addgene_27468)
