[The description below was written by a language model from this plasmid's Addgene catalogue record.]
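Description:
pRS303 Gal TDP-43 YFP is a yeast expression plasmid built on a pRS303 Gal backbone and carrying human TDP-43 (gene TARDBP) fused at its C terminus to YFP. The pRS303 series are generally yeast integrating vectors that lack a yeast replication origin and carry a HIS3 auxotrophic marker, so they are normally maintained by integration into the genome. The record itself does not list the yeast marker or any origin, so these points follow from the backbone name rather than from annotated features. In bacteria the plasmid is selected with ampicillin. Its copy number is recorded as unknown.

The "Gal" designation indicates a galactose-inducible promoter driving the insert, although the exact promoter is not specified in the record. Such promoters are repressed in glucose and strongly induced in galactose, which allows controlled expression of proteins that may be harmful to the cell. The YFP tag allows the fusion protein's localization and any aggregation into foci to be followed by fluorescence microscopy in living cells. The record notes a D23A substitution in the TDP-43 coding sequence, but does not say whether this change is deliberate or incidental. The insert was introduced by restriction enzyme cloning and is flanked by standard M13 forward and reverse sequencing primer sites.

The associated publication describes a yeast model of TDP-43 proteinopathy. The construct is therefore suited to expressing fluorescently tagged TDP-43 in yeast to study what determines its aggregation and cellular toxicity, processes relevant to the ALS-linked biology of TARDBP. No feature table was supplied, so element positions and the overall plasmid size cannot be described.
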