>Addgene plasmid #27468 | pRS303 Gal TDP-43 YFP | addgene partial sequence | sequence record 33810 | 27468 with M13-F20
CTCTGTCGGATTAGAAGCCGCCGAGCGGGTGACAGCCCTCCGAAGGAAGACTCTCCTCCGTGCGTCCTCG
TCTTCACCGGTCGCGTTCCTGAAACGCAGATGTGCCTCGCGCCGCACTGCTCCGAACAATAAAGATTCTA
CAATACTAGCTTTTATGGTTATGAAGAGGAAAAATTGGCAGTAACCTGGCCCCACAAACCTTCAAATGAA
CGAATCAAATTAACAACCATAGGATGATAATGCGATTAGTTTTTTAGCCTTATTTCTGGGGTAATTAATC
AGCGAAGCGATGATTTTTGATCTATTAACAGATATATAAATGCAAAAACTGCATAACCACTTTAACTAAT
ACTTTCAACATTTTCGGTTTGTATTACTTCTTATTCAAATGTAATAAAAGTATCAACAAAAAATTGTTAA
TATACCTCTATACTTTAACGTCAAGGAGAAAAAACCCCGGATTCTAGAACTAGTGGATCCCCCATCACAA
GTTTGTACAAAAAAGCAGGCTTCGAAGGAGATAACAAAATGTCTGAATATATTCGGGTAACCGAAGATGA
GAACGATGAGCCCATTGAAATACCATCGGAAGACGCTGGGACGGTGCTGCTCTCCACGGTTACAGCCCAG
TTTCCAGGGGCGTGTGGGCTTCGCTACAGGAATCCAGTGTCTCAGTGTATGAGAGGTGTCCGGCTAGTAG
AAGGAATTCTGCATGCCCCAGATGCTGGCTGGGGAAATCTGGTGTATGTTGTCAACTATCC
