>Addgene plasmid #27468 | pRS303 Gal TDP-43 YFP | addgene partial sequence | sequence record 33811 | 27468 with M13-Rev
GCTGGTACCGGGCCCCCCCTCGAGTTACTTGTACAGCTCGTCCATGCCGAGAGTGATCCCGGCGGCGGTC
ACGAACTCCAGCAGGACCATGTGATCGCGCTTCTCGTTGGGGTCTTTGCTCAGGGCGGACTGGTAGCTCA
GGTAGTGGTTGTCGGGCAGCAGCACGGGGCCGTCGCCGATGGGGGTGTTCTGCTGGTAGTGGTCGGCGAG
CTGCACGCTGCCGTCCTCGATGTTGTGGCGGATCTTGAAGTTCACCTTGATGCCGTTCTTCTGCTTGTCG
GCCATGATATAGACGTTGTGGCTGTTGTAGTTGTACTCCAGCTTGTGCCCCAGGATGTTGCCGTCCTCCT
TGAAGTCGATGCCCTTCAGCTCGATGCGGTTCACCAGGGTGTCGCCCTCGAACTTCACCTCGGCGCGGGT
CTTGTAGTTGCCGTCGTCCTTGAAGAAGATGGTGCGCTCCTGGACGTAGCCTTCGGGCATGGCGGACTTG
AAGAAGTCGTGCTGCTTCATGTGGTCGGGGTAGCGGGCGAAGCACTGCAGGCCGTAGCCGAAGGTGGTCA
CGAGGGTGGGCCAGGGCACGGGCAGCTTGCCGGTGGTGCAGATGAACTTCAGGGTCAGCTTGCCGTA
